>Addgene plasmid #161329 | pDONR221-SLC9A5_STOP | addgene full sequence | sequence record 345426 | Addgene NGS Result
CAAATAATGATTTTATTTTGACTGATAGTGACCTGTTCGTTGCAACACATTGATGAGCAATGCTTTTTTA
TAATGCCAACTTTGTACAAAAAAGCAGGCTCCACCATGCTGAGAGCCGCCCTGTCTCTGCTGGCCCTGCC
ACTGGCAGGAGCAGCAGAGGAGCCTACCCAGAAGCCAGAGAGCCCAGGAGAGCCACCTCCAGGACTGGAG
CTGTTCAGATGGCAGTGGCACGAGGTGGAGGCACCATACCTGGTGGCCCTGTGGATCCTGGTGGCAAGCC
TGGCCAAGATCGTGTTTCACCTGTCTAGGAAGGTGACCAGCCTGGTGCCTGAGTCCTGCCTGCTGATCCT
GCTGGGACTGGTGCTGGGAGGAATCGTGCTGGCCGTGGCCAAGAAGGCCGAGTATCAGCTGGAGCCAGGC
ACATTCTTTCTGTTCCTGCTGCCCCCTATCGTGCTGGACTCCGGCTACTTTATGCCCTCTCGCCTGTTCT
TTGATAACCTGGGCGCCATCCTGACCTACGCAGTGGTTGGGACTTTGTGGAATGCCTTCACCACAGGAGC
CGCCCTGTGGGGACTGCAGCAGGCAGGCCTGGTGGCCCCTAGGGTGCAGGCAGGACTGCTGGACTTCCTG
CTGTTTGGCAGCCTGATCTCCGCCGTGGATCCAGTGGCCGTGCTGGCCGTGTTTGAGGAGGTGCACGTGA
ACGAGACCCTGTTCATCATCGTGTTTGGCGAGAGCCTGCTGAATGACGCCGTGACAGTGGTGCTGTACAA
GGTGTGCAACAGCTTCGTGGAGATGGGCTCCGCCAATGTGCAGGCCACCGATTATCTGAAGGGCGTGGCC
TCTCTGTTTGTGGTGAGCCTGGGAGGAGCAGCAGTGGGACTGGTGTTCGCCTTTCTGCTGGCCCTGACCA
CAAGATTCACAAAGAGAGTGAGGATCATCGAGCCTCTGCTGGTGTTTCTGCTGGCCTACGCCGCCTATCT
GACCGCCGAGATGGCCTCTCTGAGCGCCATCCTGGCCGTGACAATGTGCGGCCTGGGCTGTAAGAAGTAC
GTGGAGGCCAACATCTCTCACAAGAGCAGGACCACAGTGAAGTATACCATGAAGACACTGGCCTCCTGTG
CCGAGACCGTGATCTTCATGCTGCTGGGCATCTCCGCCGTGGACAGCTCCAAGTGGGCATGGGATTCTGG
CCTGGTGCTGGGCACCCTGATCTTCATCCTGTTCTTTCGCGCCCTGGGAGTGGTGCTGCAGACATGGGTG
CTGAATCAGTTTCGGCTGGTGCCACTGGACAAGATCGATCAGGTGGTCATGAGCTACGGAGGACTGAGGG
GAGCAGTGGCCTTCGCCCTGGTCATCCTGCTGGACCGGACCAAGGTGCCCGCCAAGGATTATTTTGTGGC
CACCACAATCGTGGTGGTGTTCTTTACCGTGATCGTGCAGGGCCTGACAATCAAGCCCCTGGTGAAGTGG
CTGAAGGTGAAGCGGTCCGAGCACCACAAGCCTACCCTGAACCAGGAGCTGCACGAGCACACATTCGACC
ACATCCTGGCAGCAGTGGAGGATGTGGTGGGACACCACGGCTACCACTATTGGCGCGACCGGTGGGAGCA
GTTTGATAAGAAGTACCTGTCCCAGCTGCTGATGCGGAGATCTGCCTATAGAATCAGGGACCAGATCTGG
GACGTGTACTATCGCCTGAATATCCGGGACGCCATCAGCTTCGTGGATCAGGGAGGACACGTGCTGTCTA
GCACCGGACTGACACTGCCTTCCATGCCATCTAGAAACAGCGTGGCCGAGACCTCCGTGACAAATCTGCT
GAGGGAGTCCGGATCTGGAGCATGCCTGGACCTGCAGGTCATCGATACCGTGCGCTCTGGAAGGGACAGG
GAGGATGCCGTGATGCACCACCTGCTGTGCGGAGGACTGTACAAGCCAAGGCGCCGGTATAAGGCCAGCT
GTTCCAGACACTTCATCTCTGAGGACGCCCAGGAGAGGCAGGATAAGGAGGTGTTTCAGCAGAACATGAA
GAGAAGGCTGGAGTCCTTCAAGTCTACCAAGCACAATATCTGTTTTACAAAGTCCAAGCCTAGACCAAGG
AAGACCGGCCGCCGGAAGAAGGACGGAGTGGCAAACGCAGAGGCAACAAATGGCAAGCACAGGGGACTGG
GATTCCAGGACACCGCAGCCGTGATCCTGACAGTGGAGAGCGAGGAGGAGGAGGAGGAGTCCGATTCCTC
TGAGACCGAGAAGGAGGACGATGAGGGCATCATCTTTGTGGCAAGGGCCACAAGCGAGGTGCTGCAGGAG
GGCAAGGTGTCTGGAAGCCTGGAGGTGTGCCCATCTCCTAGGATCATCCCACCCAGCCCAACCTGTGCCG
AGAAGGAGCTGCCATGGAAGAGCGGACAGGGCGACCTGGCCGTGTACGTGAGCTCCGAGACCACAAAGAT
CGTGCCTGTGGATATGCAGACAGGCTGGAACCAGTCCATCTCTAGCCTGGAGAGCCTGGCCTCCCCTCCA
TGCAATCAGGCCCCTATCCTGACCTGTCTGCCCCCTCACCCAAGAGGCACAGAGGAGCCCCAGGTGCCTC
TGCACCTGCCAAGCGACCCCAGGTCCTCTTTCGCCTTTCCACCATCCCTGGCAAAGGCAGGCCGCTCCCG
GTCTGAGAGCTCCGCCGACCTGCCTCAGCAGCAGGAGCTGCAGCCACTGATGGGCCACAAGGATCACACC
CACCTGTCTCCAGGCACCGCCACAAGCCACTGGTGTATCCAGTTCAACAGAGGCTCCAGGCTGTAAGACC
CAGCTTTCTTGTACAAAGTTGGCATTATAAGAAAGCATTGCTTATCAATTTGTTGCAACGAACAGGTCAC
TATCAGTCAAAATAAAATCATTATTTGCCATCCAGCTGATATCCCCTATAGTGAGTCGTATTACATGGTC
ATAGCTGTTTCCTGGCAGCTCTGGCCCGTGTCTCAAAATCTCTGATGTTACATTGCACAAGATAAAAATA
TATCATCATGAACAATAAAACTGTCTGCTTACATAAACAGTAATACAAGGGGTGTTATGAGCCATATTCA
ACGGGAAACGTCGAGGCCGCGATTAAATTCCAACATGGATGCTGATTTATATGGGTATAAATGGGCTCGC
GATAATGTCGGGCAATCAGGTGCGACAATCTATCGCTTGTATGGGAAGCCCGATGCGCCAGAGTTGTTTC
TGAAACATGGCAAAGGTAGCGTTGCCAATGATGTTACAGATGAGATGGTCAGACTAAACTGGCTGACGGA
ATTTATGCCTCTTCCGACCATCAAGCATTTTATCCGTACTCCTGATGATGCATGGTTACTCACCACTGCG
ATCCCCGGAAAAACAGCATTCCAGGTATTAGAAGAATATCCTGATTCAGGTGAAAATATTGTTGATGCGC
TGGCAGTGTTCCTGCGCCGGTTGCATTCGATTCCTGTTTGTAATTGTCCTTTTAACAGCGATCGCGTATT
TCGTCTCGCTCAGGCGCAATCACGAATGAATAACGGTTTGGTTGATGCGAGTGATTTTGATGACGAGCGT
AATGGCTGGCCTGTTGAACAAGTCTGGAAAGAAATGCATAAACTTTTGCCATTCTCACCGGATTCAGTCG
TCACTCATGGTGATTTCTCACTTGATAACCTTATTTTTGACGAGGGGAAATTAATAGGTTGTATTGATGT
TGGACGAGTCGGAATCGCAGACCGATACCAGGATCTTGCCATCCTATGGAACTGCCTCGGTGAGTTTTCT
CCTTCATTACAGAAACGGCTTTTTCAAAAATATGGTATTGATAATCCTGATATGAATAAATTGCAGTTTC
ATTTGATGCTCGATGAGTTTTTCTAATCAGAATTGGTTAATTGGTTGTAACACTGGCAGAGCATTACGCT
GACTTGACGGGACGGCGCAAGCTCATGACCAAAATCCCTTAACGTGAGTTACGCGTCGTTCCACTGAGCG
TCAGACCCCGTAGAAAAGATCAAAGGATCTTCTTGAGATCCTTTTTTTCTGCGCGTAATCTGCTGCTTGC
AAACAAAAAAACCACCGCTACCAGCGGTGGTTTGTTTGCCGGATCAAGAGCTACCAACTCTTTTTCCGAA
GGTAACTGGCTTCAGCAGAGCGCAGATACCAAATACTGTTCTTCTAGTGTAGCCGTAGTTAGGCCACCAC
TTCAAGAACTCTGTAGCACCGCCTACATACCTCGCTCTGCTAATCCTGTTACCAGTGGCTGCTGCCAGTG
GCGATAAGTCGTGTCTTACCGGGTTGGACTCAAGACGATAGTTACCGGATAAGGCGCAGCGGTCGGGCTG
AACGGGGGGTTCGTGCACACAGCCCAGCTTGGAGCGAACGACCTACACCGAACTGAGATACCTACAGCGT
GAGCTATGAGAAAGCGCCACGCTTCCCGAAGGGAGAAAGGCGGACAGGTATCCGGTAAGCGGCAGGGTCG
GAACAGGAGAGCGCACGAGGGAGCTTCCAGGGGGAAACGCCTGGTATCTTTATAGTCCTGTCGGGTTTCG
CCACCTCTGACTTGAGCGTCGATTTTTGTGATGCTCGTCAGGGGGGCGGAGCCTATGGAAAAACGCCAGC
AACGCGGCCTTTTTACGGTTCCTGGCCTTTTGCTGGCCTTTTGCTCACATGTTCTTTCCTGCGTTATCCC
CTGATTCTGTGGATAACCGTATTACCGCCTTTGAGTGAGCTGATACCGCTCGCCGCAGCCGAACGACCGA
GCGCAGCGAGTCAGTGAGCGAGGAAGCGGAAGAGCGCCCAATACGCAAACCGCCTCTCCCCGCGCGTTGG
CCGATTCATTAATGCAGCTGGCACGACAGGTTTCCCGACTGGAAAGCGGGCAGTGAGCGCAACGCAATTA
ATACGCGTACCGCTAGCCAGGAAGAGTTTGTAGAAACGCAAAAAGGCCATCCGTCAGGATGGCCTTCTGC
TTAGTTTGATGCCTGGCAGTTTATGGCGGGCGTCCTGCCCGCCACCCTCCGGGCCGTTGCTTCACAACGT
TCAAATCCGCTCCCGGCGGATTTGTCCTACTCAGGAGAGCGTTCACCGACAAACAACAGATAAAACGAAA
GGCCCAGTCTTCCGACTGAGCCTTTCGTTTTATTTGATGCCTGGCAGTTCCCTACTCTCGCGTTAACGCT
AGCATGGATGTTTTCCCAGTCACGACGTTGTAAAACGACGGCCAGTCTTAAGCTCGGGCCC
Features (pLannotate 1.2.2; 10 found; start..end, strand, type, name):
      1..100     +  protein_bind   attL1: mutant version of attL; recombination site for the Gateway® LR reaction LR Clonase™
    106..2793    +  CDS            SLC9A5: SL9A5_HUMAN - Also known as NHE5. Experimental evidence at protein level: Swiss-Prot protein existence level 1. Involved in pH regulation to eliminate acids generated by active metabolism or to counter adverse environmental conditions. Major proton extruding system driven by the inward sodium ion chemical gradient. Plays an important role in signal transduction (By similarity). From Homo sapiens (Human).
   2798..2897    -  protein_bind   attL2: mutant version of attL; recombination site for the Gateway® LR reaction LR Clonase™
   2915..2933    -  promoter       T7 promoter: promoter for bacteriophage T7 RNA polymerase
   3067..3876    +  CDS            KanR: aminoglycoside phosphotransferase; aph(3')-Ia; confers resistance to kanamycin in bacteria or G418 (Geneticin®) in eukaryotes
   4023..4611    +  rep_origin     ori: high-copy-number ColE1/pMB1/pBR322/pUC origin of replication
   4794..4886    +  CDS            lacI (fragment): lac repressor; lacI; The lac repressor binds to the lac operator to inhibit transcription in E. coli. This inhibition can be relieved by adding lactose or isopropyl-β-D-thiogalactopyranoside (IPTG).
   4941..4968    -  terminator     rrnB T2 terminator: transcription terminator T2 from the E. coli rrnB gene
   5100..5143    +  terminator     rrnB T1 terminator: Escherichia coli rrnB; transcription terminator T1 from the E. coli rrnB gene
   5190..5226    -  CDS            lacZα (fragment): LacZα fragment of β-galactosidase; lacZ fragment
