[The description below was written by a language model from this plasmid's Addgene catalogue record and pLannotate feature annotations shown in this document.]
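Description:
pDONR221-SLC9A5_STOP is a Gateway entry clone built on the pDONR221 backbone, carrying a codon-optimized open reading frame for human SLC9A5 (also called NHE5), a sodium/proton exchanger of the solute carrier family that extrudes protons using the inward sodium gradient and contributes to cellular pH regulation. The sequenced plasmid is about 5.2 kb, with an insert of roughly 2.7 kb. It is maintained in E. coli through a high-copy ColE1/pUC-type origin and selected with kanamycin via an aminoglycoside phosphotransferase gene.

The ORF sits between attL1 and attL2 sites, the recombination sites recognised by LR Clonase, so the coding sequence can be transferred directionally into any attR-containing destination vector. Although the catalogue classifies the plasmid as a mammalian expression vector, the feature table shows no eukaryotic promoter or polyadenylation signal around the insert; expression depends on the destination vector chosen. The only annotated promoter is a T7 promoter just outside attL2, oriented towards the insert on the opposite strand to the ORF. The rrnB T1 and T2 terminators upstream of attL1 are standard pDONR elements that insulate the cloned region from read-through transcription in bacteria, and the short lacI and lacZα fragments are backbone remnants with no functional role.

This version retains a stop codon at the end of the ORF, so it suits native or N-terminally tagged expression rather than C-terminal fusions. A companion clone without the stop codon exists for that purpose. The plasmid belongs to a consortium-generated collection of SLC transporter clones intended to support transporter research and drug discovery.
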