Addgene plasmid #161329: pDONR221-SLC9A5_STOP
Purpose: Gateway entry clone with codon-optimized ORF sequence for subcloning into custom expression vectors. Contains a STOP codon at the end of the codon-optimized ORF sequence.
Depositing lab: RESOLUTE Consortium & Giulio Superti-Furga. Depositing organization: CeMM Research Center for Molecular Medicine. Publication: The RESOLUTE consortium: unlocking SLC transporters for drug discovery. Superti-Furga G, Lackner D, Wiedmer T, Ingles-Prieto A, Barbosa B, Girardi E, Goldmann U, Gurtl B, Klavins K, Klimek C, Lindinger S, Lineiro-Retes E, Muller AC, Onstein S, Redinger G, Reil D, Sedlyarov V, Wolf G, Crawford M, Everley R, ... Steppan CM. Nat Rev Drug Discov. 2020 Jul;19(7):429-430. doi: 10.1038/d41573-020-00056-6. PubMed 32265506.
Backbone
  Vector backbone: pDONR221
  Backbone manufacturer: ThermoFisher Scientific
  Backbone size w/o insert (bp): 2550
  Vector type: Mammalian Expression
Growth in bacteria
  Bacterial resistance: Kanamycin, 50 μg/mL
  Growth temperature: 37°C
  Growth strain: NEB Stable
  Copy number: High Copy
Gene/Insert
  Gene/Insert name: SLC9A5 (alt name: NHE5)
  Species: H. sapiens (human)
  Insert size (bp): 2691
  Entrez Gene: SLC9A5 (a.k.a. NHE5)
  Cloning method: Gateway Cloning
  Sequencing primers: 5′ M13-fwd; 3′ M13-rev
Terms and licenses: Academic/Nonprofit Terms; Industry Terms
Depositor comments: This plasmid contains a STOP codon at the end of the codon-optimized ORF. For the version of this plasmid that does not contain a STOP codon, please see Addgene plasmid 132163 For more information on the full Resolute plasmid collection, please see www.addgene.org/depositor-collections/re-solute/. Please provide your feedback on this plasmid to the RESOLUTE consortium by filling out their RESOLUTE repository feedback form: https://forms.office.com/Pages/ResponsePage.aspx?id=0e05yklzmkS7rjFGQL4N7z4feCLQvEJAmVcOCM_u885UN1JJRko0Ukg4TVQwNTZLOUxPQVJWT1NHUCQlQCN0PWcu
How to cite: pDONR221-SLC9A5_STOP was a gift from RESOLUTE Consortium & Giulio Superti-Furga (Addgene plasmid # 161329 ; http://n2t.net/addgene:161329 ; RRID:Addgene_161329)
