>Addgene plasmid #161329 | pDONR221-SLC9A5_STOP | depositor partial sequence | sequence record 312593 | Codon-optimized ORF of SLC9A5
ATGCTGAGAGCCGCCCTGTCTCTGCTGGCCCTGCCACTGGCAGGAGCAGCAGAGGAGCCTACCCAGAAGC
CAGAGAGCCCAGGAGAGCCACCTCCAGGACTGGAGCTGTTCAGATGGCAGTGGCACGAGGTGGAGGCACC
ATACCTGGTGGCCCTGTGGATCCTGGTGGCAAGCCTGGCCAAGATCGTGTTTCACCTGTCTAGGAAGGTG
ACCAGCCTGGTGCCTGAGTCCTGCCTGCTGATCCTGCTGGGACTGGTGCTGGGAGGAATCGTGCTGGCCG
TGGCCAAGAAGGCCGAGTATCAGCTGGAGCCAGGCACATTCTTTCTGTTCCTGCTGCCCCCTATCGTGCT
GGACTCCGGCTACTTTATGCCCTCTCGCCTGTTCTTTGATAACCTGGGCGCCATCCTGACCTACGCAGTG
GTTGGGACTTTGTGGAATGCCTTCACCACAGGAGCCGCCCTGTGGGGACTGCAGCAGGCAGGCCTGGTGG
CCCCTAGGGTGCAGGCAGGACTGCTGGACTTCCTGCTGTTTGGCAGCCTGATCTCCGCCGTGGATCCAGT
GGCCGTGCTGGCCGTGTTTGAGGAGGTGCACGTGAACGAGACCCTGTTCATCATCGTGTTTGGCGAGAGC
CTGCTGAATGACGCCGTGACAGTGGTGCTGTACAAGGTGTGCAACAGCTTCGTGGAGATGGGCTCCGCCA
ATGTGCAGGCCACCGATTATCTGAAGGGCGTGGCCTCTCTGTTTGTGGTGAGCCTGGGAGGAGCAGCAGT
GGGACTGGTGTTCGCCTTTCTGCTGGCCCTGACCACAAGATTCACAAAGAGAGTGAGGATCATCGAGCCT
CTGCTGGTGTTTCTGCTGGCCTACGCCGCCTATCTGACCGCCGAGATGGCCTCTCTGAGCGCCATCCTGG
CCGTGACAATGTGCGGCCTGGGCTGTAAGAAGTACGTGGAGGCCAACATCTCTCACAAGAGCAGGACCAC
AGTGAAGTATACCATGAAGACACTGGCCTCCTGTGCCGAGACCGTGATCTTCATGCTGCTGGGCATCTCC
GCCGTGGACAGCTCCAAGTGGGCATGGGATTCTGGCCTGGTGCTGGGCACCCTGATCTTCATCCTGTTCT
TTCGCGCCCTGGGAGTGGTGCTGCAGACATGGGTGCTGAATCAGTTTCGGCTGGTGCCACTGGACAAGAT
CGATCAGGTGGTCATGAGCTACGGAGGACTGAGGGGAGCAGTGGCCTTCGCCCTGGTCATCCTGCTGGAC
CGGACCAAGGTGCCCGCCAAGGATTATTTTGTGGCCACCACAATCGTGGTGGTGTTCTTTACCGTGATCG
TGCAGGGCCTGACAATCAAGCCCCTGGTGAAGTGGCTGAAGGTGAAGCGGTCCGAGCACCACAAGCCTAC
CCTGAACCAGGAGCTGCACGAGCACACATTCGACCACATCCTGGCAGCAGTGGAGGATGTGGTGGGACAC
CACGGCTACCACTATTGGCGCGACCGGTGGGAGCAGTTTGATAAGAAGTACCTGTCCCAGCTGCTGATGC
GGAGATCTGCCTATAGAATCAGGGACCAGATCTGGGACGTGTACTATCGCCTGAATATCCGGGACGCCAT
CAGCTTCGTGGATCAGGGAGGACACGTGCTGTCTAGCACCGGACTGACACTGCCTTCCATGCCATCTAGA
AACAGCGTGGCCGAGACCTCCGTGACAAATCTGCTGAGGGAGTCCGGATCTGGAGCATGCCTGGACCTGC
AGGTCATCGATACCGTGCGCTCTGGAAGGGACAGGGAGGATGCCGTGATGCACCACCTGCTGTGCGGAGG
ACTGTACAAGCCAAGGCGCCGGTATAAGGCCAGCTGTTCCAGACACTTCATCTCTGAGGACGCCCAGGAG
AGGCAGGATAAGGAGGTGTTTCAGCAGAACATGAAGAGAAGGCTGGAGTCCTTCAAGTCTACCAAGCACA
ATATCTGTTTTACAAAGTCCAAGCCTAGACCAAGGAAGACCGGCCGCCGGAAGAAGGACGGAGTGGCAAA
CGCAGAGGCAACAAATGGCAAGCACAGGGGACTGGGATTCCAGGACACCGCAGCCGTGATCCTGACAGTG
GAGAGCGAGGAGGAGGAGGAGGAGTCCGATTCCTCTGAGACCGAGAAGGAGGACGATGAGGGCATCATCT
TTGTGGCAAGGGCCACAAGCGAGGTGCTGCAGGAGGGCAAGGTGTCTGGAAGCCTGGAGGTGTGCCCATC
TCCTAGGATCATCCCACCCAGCCCAACCTGTGCCGAGAAGGAGCTGCCATGGAAGAGCGGACAGGGCGAC
CTGGCCGTGTACGTGAGCTCCGAGACCACAAAGATCGTGCCTGTGGATATGCAGACAGGCTGGAACCAGT
CCATCTCTAGCCTGGAGAGCCTGGCCTCCCCTCCATGCAATCAGGCCCCTATCCTGACCTGTCTGCCCCC
TCACCCAAGAGGCACAGAGGAGCCCCAGGTGCCTCTGCACCTGCCAAGCGACCCCAGGTCCTCTTTCGCC
TTTCCACCATCCCTGGCAAAGGCAGGCCGCTCCCGGTCTGAGAGCTCCGCCGACCTGCCTCAGCAGCAGG
AGCTGCAGCCACTGATGGGCCACAAGGATCACACCCACCTGTCTCCAGGCACCGCCACAAGCCACTGGTG
TATCCAGTTCAACAGAGGCTCCAGGCTGTAA
